Addgene plasmid #58415: pCMV-HA-mIFITM1
Purpose: Expresses murine IFITM1 with an N-terminal HA tag in mammalian cells.
Depositing lab: Jacob Yount. Depositing organization: Ohio State University. Publication: Palmitoylation on conserved and nonconserved cysteines of murine IFITM1 regulates its stability and anti-influenza A virus activity. Hach JC, McMichael T, Chesarino NM, Yount JS. J Virol. 2013 Sep;87(17):9923-7. doi: 10.1128/JVI.00621-13. Epub 2013 Jun 26. PubMed 23804635.
Backbone
  Vector backbone: pCMV-HA
  Backbone manufacturer: clontech
  Backbone size w/o insert (bp): 3800
  Total vector size (bp): 4118
  Vector type: Mammalian Expression
Growth in bacteria
  Bacterial resistance: Ampicillin, 100 μg/mL
  Growth temperature: 37°C
  Growth strain: DH5alpha
  Copy number: High Copy
Gene/Insert
  Gene/Insert name: IFITM1
  Species: M. musculus (mouse)
  Entrez Gene: Ifitm1 (a.k.a. 1110036C17Rik, DSPA2a, Mil-2, Mil2)
  Promoter: CMV IE
  Tag / fusion protein: HA (N terminal on backbone)
  Cloning method: Restriction Enzyme; 5′ cloning site EcoRI (not destroyed); 3′ cloning site SalI (not destroyed)
  Sequencing primers: 5′ GATCCGGTACTAGAGGAACTGAAAAAC
Terms and licenses: Academic/Nonprofit Terms; Industry Terms: Not Available to Industry
How to cite: pCMV-HA-mIFITM1 was a gift from Jacob Yount (Addgene plasmid # 58415 ; http://n2t.net/addgene:58415 ; RRID:Addgene_58415)
