[The description below was written by a language model from this plasmid's Addgene catalogue record.]
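Description:
pCMV-HA-mIFITM1 is a mammalian expression plasmid built on the commercial pCMV-HA backbone. The backbone is about 3.8 kb and the complete construct about 4.1 kb. It is maintained in E. coli as a high-copy plasmid under ampicillin selection. The record names no mammalian selection marker, and no feature table is provided, so the origin of replication, polyadenylation signal and other backbone elements cannot be confirmed from the information given.

The insert is the mouse Ifitm1 coding sequence (interferon-induced transmembrane protein 1), cloned by restriction digestion between EcoRI and SalI sites, both of which remain intact. Transcription is driven by the cytomegalovirus immediate-early (CMV IE) promoter, a strong constitutive promoter active in many mammalian cell types. The backbone supplies an HA epitope tag upstream of the cloning site, so the protein is produced as an N-terminally HA-tagged fusion. The tag allows detection or recovery of the expressed protein with anti-HA antibodies, for example by western blotting, immunoprecipitation or immunofluorescence, without needing an IFITM1-specific antibody.

The stated purpose is expression of HA-tagged murine IFITM1 in mammalian cells. The associated publication concerns palmitoylation of conserved and nonconserved cysteines in murine IFITM1 and how this modification affects the protein's stability and its activity against influenza A virus. This suggests the plasmid is used in transfection-based studies of IFITM1 post-translational modification and antiviral restriction. The record lists no mutations in the insert, which is consistent with a wild-type reference construct, although it does not say so explicitly.
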