>Addgene plasmid #58415 | pCMV-HA-mIFITM1 | addgene partial sequence | sequence record 96099 | pcDL-F 5'-GTTGCCTTTACTTCTAGGCCT-3'
CCCACCATGTACCCATACGATGTTCCAGATTACGCTCTTATGGCCATGGAGGCCCGAATTCCCATGCCTA
AGGAGCAGCAAGAGGTGGTTGTACTGGGGTCACCCCACATCTCAACTTCTGCGACAGCCACCACAATCAA
CATGCCTGAGATCTCCACGCCTGACCATGTGGTCTGGTCCCTGTTCAATACACTCTTCATGAACTTCTGC
TGCCTGGGCTTCGTAGCCTATGCCTACTCCGTGAAGTCTAGGGACAGGAAGATGGTGGGTGATACGACTG
GGGCCCAGGCCTTCGCCTCCACCGCCAAGTGCCTGAACATCAGCTCCCTGTTCTTCACCATCCTCACGGC
CATCGTCGTCATCGTTGTCTGTGCCATTAGATGAGTCGACCGAGATCTCTCGAGGTACCGCGGCCGCGGG
GATCCAGACATGATAAGATACATTGATGAGTTTGGACAAACCACAACTAGAATGCAGTGAAAAAAATGCT
TTATTTGTGAAATTTGTGATGCTATTGCTTTATTTGTAACCATTATAAGCTGCAATAAACAAGTTAACAA
CAACAATTGCATTCATTTTATGTTTCAGGTTCAGGGGGAGGTGTGGGAGGTTTTTTCGGATCCTCTAGAG
TCGATCTGCAGGCATGCTAGCTTGGCGTAATCATGG
