>Addgene plasmid #58415 | pCMV-HA-mIFITM1 | addgene partial sequence | sequence record 96105 | EBV-rev 5'-GTGGTTTGTCCAAACTCATC-3'
TGTCTGGATCCCCGCGGCCGCGGTACCTCGAGAGATCTCGGTCGACTCATCTAATGGCACAGACAACGAT
GACGACGATGGCCGTGAGGATGGTGAAGAACAGGGAGCTGATGTTCAGGCACTTGGCGGTGGAGGCGAAG
GCCTGGGCCCCAGTCGTATCACCCACCATCTTCCTGTCCCTAGACTTCACGGAGTAGGCATAGGCTACGA
AGCCCAGGCAGCAGAAGTTCATGAAGAGTGTATTGAACAGGGACCAGACCACATGGTCAGGCGTGGAGAT
CTCAGGCATGTTGATTGTGGTGGCTGTCGCAGAAGTTGAGATGTGGGGTGACCCCAGTACAACCACCTCT
TGCTGCTCCTTAGGCATGGGAATTCGGGCCTCCATGGCCATAAGAGCGTAATCTGGAACATCGTATGGGT
ACATGGTGGGCCCGCGGGTACAATTCCGCAGCTTTTAGAGCAGAAGTAACACTTCCGTACAGGCCTAGAA
GTAAAGGCAACATCCACTGAGGAGCAGTTCTTTGATTTGCACCACCACCGGATCCGGGACCTGAAATAAA
AGACAAAAAGACTAAACTTACCAGTTAACTTTCTGGTTTTTCAGTTCCTCTAGTACCGGATCCTCTAGAG
TCCGGAGGCTGGATCGGTCCCGGTGTCTTCTATGGAGGTCAAAACAGCGTGGATGGCGTCTCCAGGCGAT
CTGACGGTTCACTAAACGAGCTCTGCTTATATAGACCTCCCACCGTACACGCCTACCGCCCATTTGCGTC
AATGGGGCGGAGTTGTTACGACATTTTGGAAAGTCCCGTTGATTTTGGTGCCAAAACAAACTCCCATTGA
CGTCAATGGGGTGGAGACTTGGAAATCCCCGTGAGTCAAACCGCTATCCACGCCCATTGATGTACTGCCA
AAACCGCATCACCATGGTAATAGCGATGACTAA
